>Addgene plasmid #161490 | THI VP64 pGAP T3 | addgene full sequence | sequence record 326161 | Addgene NGS Result
CGCTGTGAGCAAAAGGCCAGCAAAAGGCCAGGAACCGTAAAAAGGCCGCGTTGCTGGCGTTTTTCCATAG
GCTCCGCCCCCCTGACGAGCATCACAAAAATCGACGCTCAAGTCAGAGGTGGCGAAACCCGACAGGACTA
TAAAGATACCAGGCGTTTCCCCCTGGAAGCTCCCTCGTGCGCTCTCCTGTTCCGACCCTGCCGCTTACCG
GATACCTGTCCGCCTTTCTCCCTTCGGGAAGCGTGGCGCTTTCTCATAGCTCACGCTGTAGGTATCTCAG
TTCGGTGTAGGTCGTTCGCTCCAAGCTGGGCTGTGTGCACGAACCCCCCGTTCAGCCCGACCGCTGCGCC
TTATCCGGTAACTATCGTCTTGAGTCCAACCCGGTAAGACACGACTTATCGCCACTGGCAGCAGCCACTG
GTAACAGGATTAGCAGAGCGAGGTATGTAGGCGGTGCTACAGAGTTCTTGAAGTGGTGGCCTAACTACGG
CTACACTAGAAGAACAGTATTTGGTATCTGCGCTCTGCTGAAGCCAGTTACCTTCGGAAAAAGAGTTGGT
AGCTCTTGATCCGGCAAACAAACCACCGCTGGTAGCGGTGGTTTTTTTGTTTGCAAGCAGCAGATTACGC
GCAGAAAAAAAGGATCTCAAGAAGATCCTTTGATCTTTTCTACGGGGTGGAGCGCAAAAAACCCCGCCCC
TGACAGGGCGGGGTTTTTTCGCGATCGGAGCGGTACTACCATTGACACTACACATCCTTAATTCCAATCC
TGTCTGGCCTCCTTCACCTTTTAACCATCTTGCCCATTCCAACTCGTGTCAGATTGCGTATCAAGTGAAA
AAAAAAAAATTTTAAATCTTTAACCCAATCAGGTAATAACTGTCGCCTCTTTTATCTGCCGCACTGCATG
AGGTGTCCCCTTAGTGGGAAAGAGTACTGAGCCAACCCTGGAGGACAGCAAGGGAAAAATACCTACAACT
TGCTTCATAATGGTCGTAAAAACAATCCTTGTCGGATATAAGTGTTGTAGACTGTCCCTTATCCTCTGCG
ATGTTCTTCCTCTCAAAGTTTGCGATTTCTCTCTATCAGAATTGCCATCAAGAGACTCAGGACTAATTTC
GCAGTCCCACACGCACTCGTACATGATTGGCTGAAATTTCCCTAAAGAATTTCTTTTTCACGAAAATTTT
TTTTTTACACAAGATTTTCAGCAGATATAAAATGGAGAGCAGGACCTCCGCTGTGACTCTTCTTTTTTTT
CTTTTATTCTCACTACATACATTTTAGTTATTCGCCAACATGGACTACAAAGACCATGACGGTGATTATA
AAGATCATGACATCGATTACAAGGATGACGATGACAAGCTCATGGACAAGAAGTACTCCATTGGGCTCGC
TATCGGCACAAACAGCGTCGGCTGGGCCGTCATTACGGACGAGTACAAGGTGCCGAGCAAAAAATTCAAA
GTTCTGGGCAATACCGATCGCCACAGCATAAAGAAGAACCTCATTGGCGCCCTCCTGTTCGACTCCGGGG
AGACGGCCGAAGCCACGCGGCTCAAAAGAACAGCACGGCGCAGATATACCCGCAGAAAGAATCGGATCTG
CTACCTGCAGGAGATCTTTAGTAATGAGATGGCTAAGGTGGATGACTCTTTCTTCCATAGGCTGGAGGAG
TCCTTTTTGGTGGAGGAGGATAAAAAGCACGAGCGCCACCCAATCTTTGGCAATATCGTGGACGAGGTGG
CGTACCATGAAAAGTACCCAACCATATATCATCTGAGGAAGAAGCTTGTAGACAGTACTGATAAGGCTGA
CTTGCGGTTGATCTATCTCGCGCTGGCGCATATGATCAAATTTCGGGGACACTTCCTCATCGAGGGGGAC
CTGAACCCAGACAACAGCGATGTCGACAAACTCTTTATCCAACTGGTTCAGACTTACAATCAGCTTTTCG
AAGAGAACCCGATCAACGCATCCGGAGTTGACGCCAAAGCAATCCTGAGCGCTAGGCTGTCCAAATCCCG
GCGGCTCGAAAACCTCATCGCACAGCTCCCTGGGGAGAAGAAGAACGGCCTGTTTGGTAATCTTATCGCC
CTGTCACTCGGGCTGACCCCCAACTTTAAATCTAACTTCGACCTGGCCGAAGATGCCAAGCTTCAACTGA
GCAAAGACACCTACGATGATGATCTCGACAATCTGCTGGCCCAGATCGGCGACCAGTACGCAGACCTTTT
TTTGGCGGCAAAGAACCTGTCAGACGCCATTCTGCTGAGTGATATTCTGCGAGTGAACACGGAGATCACC
AAAGCTCCGCTGAGCGCTAGTATGATCAAGCGCTATGATGAGCACCACCAAGACTTGACTTTGCTGAAGG
CCCTTGTCAGACAGCAACTGCCTGAGAAGTACAAGGAAATTTTCTTCGATCAGTCTAAAAATGGCTACGC
CGGATACATTGACGGCGGAGCAAGCCAGGAGGAATTTTACAAATTTATTAAGCCCATCTTGGAAAAAATG
GACGGCACCGAGGAGCTGCTGGTAAAGCTTAACAGAGAAGATCTGTTGCGCAAACAGCGCACTTTCGACA
ATGGAAGCATCCCCCACCAGATTCACCTGGGCGAACTGCACGCTATCCTCAGGCGGCAAGAGGATTTCTA
CCCCTTTTTGAAAGATAACAGGGAAAAGATTGAGAAAATCCTCACATTTCGGATACCCTACTATGTAGGC
CCCCTCGCCCGGGGAAATTCCAGATTCGCGTGGATGACTCGCAAATCAGAAGAGACTATCACTCCCTGGA
ACTTCGAGGAAGTCGTGGATAAGGGGGCCTCTGCCCAGTCCTTCATCGAAAGGATGACTAACTTTGATAA
AAATCTGCCTAACGAAAAGGTGCTTCCTAAACACTCTCTGCTGTACGAGTACTTCACAGTTTATAACGAG
CTCACCAAGGTCAAATACGTCACAGAAGGGATGAGAAAGCCAGCATTCCTGTCTGGAGAGCAGAAGAAAG
CTATCGTGGACCTCCTCTTCAAGACGAACCGGAAAGTTACCGTGAAACAGCTCAAAGAGGACTATTTCAA
AAAGATTGAATGTTTCGACTCTGTTGAAATCAGCGGAGTGGAGGATCGCTTCAACGCATCCCTGGGAACG
TATCACGATCTCCTGAAAATCATTAAAGACAAGGACTTCCTGGACAATGAGGAGAACGAGGACATTCTTG
AGGACATTGTCCTCACCCTTACGTTGTTTGAAGATAGGGAGATGATTGAAGAACGCTTGAAAACTTACGC
TCATCTCTTCGACGACAAAGTCATGAAACAGCTCAAGAGGCGCCGATATACAGGATGGGGGCGGCTGTCA
AGAAAACTGATCAATGGGATCCGAGACAAGCAGAGTGGAAAGACAATCCTGGATTTTCTTAAGTCCGATG
GATTTGCCAACAGGAACTTCATGCAGTTGATCCATGATGACTCTCTCACCTTTAAGGAGGACATCCAGAA
AGCACAAGTTTCTGGCCAGGGGGACAGTCTGCACGAGCACATCGCTAATCTTGCAGGTAGCCCAGCTATC
AAAAAGGGAATACTGCAGACCGTTAAGGTCGTGGATGAACTCGTCAAAGTAATGGGAAGGCATAAGCCCG
AGAATATCGTTATCGAGATGGCCCGAGAGAACCAAACTACCCAGAAGGGACAGAAGAACAGTAGGGAAAG
GATGAAGAGGATTGAAGAGGGTATAAAAGAACTGGGGTCCCAAATCCTTAAGGAACACCCAGTTGAAAAC
ACCCAGCTTCAGAATGAGAAGCTCTACCTGTACTACCTGCAGAACGGCAGGGACATGTACGTGGATCAGG
AACTGGACATCAATCGGCTCTCCGACTACGACGTGGATGCCATCGTGCCCCAGTCTTTTCTCAAAGATGA
TTCTATTGATAATAAAGTGTTGACAAGATCCGATAAAAATAGAGGGAAGAGTGATAACGTCCCCTCAGAA
GAAGTTGTCAAGAAAATGAAAAATTATTGGCGGCAGCTGCTGAACGCCAAACTGATCACACAACGGAAGT
TCGATAATCTGACTAAGGCTGAACGAGGTGGCCTGTCTGAGTTGGATAAAGCCGGCTTCATCAAAAGGCA
GCTTGTTGAGACACGCCAGATCACCAAGCACGTGGCCCAAATTCTCGATTCACGCATGAACACCAAGTAC
GATGAAAATGACAAACTGATTCGAGAGGTGAAAGTTATTACTCTGAAGTCTAAGCTAGTCTCAGATTTCA
GAAAGGACTTTCAGTTTTATAAGGTGAGAGAGATCAACAATTACCACCATGCGCATGATGCCTACCTGAA
TGCAGTGGTAGGCACTGCACTTATCAAAAAATATCCCAAGCTTGAATCTGAATTTGTTTACGGAGACTAT
AAAGTGTACGATGTTAGGAAAATGATCGCAAAGTCTGAGCAGGAAATAGGCAAGGCCACCGCTAAGTACT
TCTTTTACAGCAATATTATGAATTTTTTCAAGACCGAGATTACACTGGCCAATGGAGAGATTCGGAAGCG
ACCACTTATCGAAACAAACGGAGAAACAGGAGAAATCGTGTGGGACAAGGGTAGGGATTTCGCGACAGTC
CGGAAGGTCCTGTCCATGCCGCAGGTGAACATCGTTAAAAAGACCGAAGTACAGACCGGAGGCTTCTCCA
AGGAAAGTATCCTCCCGAAAAGGAACAGCGACAAGCTGATCGCACGCAAAAAAGATTGGGACCCCAAGAA
ATACGGCGGATTCGATTCTCCTACAGTCGCTTACAGTGTACTGGTTGTGGCCAAAGTGGAGAAAGGGAAG
TCTAAAAAACTCAAAAGCGTCAAGGAACTGCTGGGCATCACAATCATGGAGCGATCAAGCTTCGAAAAAA
ACCCCATCGACTTTCTCGAGGCGAAAGGATATAAAGAGGTCAAAAAAGACCTCATCATTAAGCTTCCCAA
GTACTCTCTCTTTGAGCTTGAAAACGGCCGGAAACGAATGCTCGCTAGTGCGGGCGAGCTGCAGAAAGGT
AACGAGCTGGCACTGCCCTCTAAATACGTTAATTTCTTGTATCTGGCCAGCCACTATGAAAAGCTCAAAG
GGTCCCCCGAAGATAATGAGCAGAAGCAGCTGTTCGTGGAACAACACAAACACTACCTTGATGAGATCAT
CGAGCAAATAAGCGAATTCTCCAAAAGAGTGATCCTCGCCGACGCTAACCTCGATAAGGTGCTTTCTGCT
TACAATAAGCACAGGGATAAGCCCATCAGGGAGCAGGCAGAAAACATTATCCACTTGTTTACTCTGACCA
ACTTGGGCGCTCCTGCAGCCTTCAAGTACTTCGACACCACCATAGACAGAAAGCGGTACACCTCTACAAA
GGAGGTCCTGGACGCCACACTGATTCATCAGTCAATTACGGGGCTCTATGAAACAAGAATCGACCTCTCT
CAGCTCGGTGGAGACAGCAGGGCTGACCCCAAGAAGAAGAGGAAGGTGTGAGCTTTAGTCAAATATTAAT
CTATTTCACCTGTTCAAACTTTACTTAATGTACAAATGTGGTAGTTATTAGTTTTGCAACGGAACTTGTT
CCATAATCTGGTCCTCTGGGACAGCAAACTGTCTTTCACTAGTAGCGCCAGTTTCGGGAGTCCACACAGC
ATTAGTCACCGGTGCACCAGCACTAATCTCACGACCTTCTGGGTGTTTAAATGGGCAGTTAGGGTTGCGG
CATCCAGCTGCAAACTTACAATCCTCATCAATTGGATGAGTGAAAAAACAGTTTGGTCTGGTACAACTGT
TGCCTTCACGACACAGTACAGGAGTAGTTGCGTGACGTCTTGGGCACTTGTAATTACGGCATGATTTACC
AAATCGACATTGTTCCAAAGCCCTCTGTTGTTTTTGTTGTTTCTCTTCTTCGGTGATCTTGTGTTCAGGT
GATCGATGAGCCTTTGGACAGTCCGGATTAGAGCGCTCCGGGGAGCGCATTATTTGGGTCGGCTACTGTC
ATTGGTTATGATGGCCTTACCGAGCACGAAGGTGGTTGGATAGACCACAACTGGAAACAGTTGTACAAAC
AGATTGCATTCATTTTTGCTTGTATTGGATACTCGATGGCCATCACCGCTCTTATCTGTTTCATCCTCAA
CCGTATTCCATTTTTGCAACTGCGAGCTTCAGAAGAGGCTGAGGAGAAAGGTATGGATGAGGATCAGATT
GGAGAGTTCGCTTATGACTACGTGGAAGTACGTCGTGATTTTTTGGCTTGGGGATCAGGCCCAAACAATG
GCTTCAAGGAGCCGGAAGTTCTGGATCAGGTAGTTCCGGTTAATGATTTCAGCAGTGACCAGAATGTGAC
TAATCAGACCAACGAATCTGAGAAGCAGTAGAGTAAATATAGAGATGATATTTAGTGTATTCTAATGCTT
ATGTAATGTATTAAGCAAAAAGTTGTGTTTATGAGTTAGCATTTGTCTTAGCAAACATAAAATTATGTCG
ACATTTGCAACCCGCATGTCTAGTGTTTTTAGATCGATCTTCGATGTGTAGAATAATGCCTCCACGTGAT
GCCCCGCGATTTTGTTGGGTCGCAATGCCTCCAACATAAACCCATCACGTATAAAAAGCCCTCTTAACCC
TCCCCCCTGTTTCGTTTGCTTCATCACTTAACCTGAACTATCAACATGCCCAAAAAGAAAAGAAAAGTGG
GTAGTATGGCGTCTAACTTCACCCAGTTCGTTCTGGTTGACAACGGTGGTACCGGTGACGTTACCGTTGC
GCCGTCTAACTTCGCGAACGGTGTTGCGGAATGGATCTCTTCTAACTCTCGTTCTCAGGCGTACAAAGTT
ACCTGCTCTGTTCGTCAATCCTCCGCGCAGAACCGTAAATACACCATCAAAGTTGAAGTTCCGAAAGTTG
CGACCCAGACCGTTGGTGGTGTTGAACTGCCGGTTGCGGCGTGGCGTTCTTACCTGAACATGGAACTGAC
CATCCCGATCTTCGCGACCAACTCTGACTGCGAACTGATCGTTAAAGCGATGCAGGGTCTGCTGAAAGAC
GGTAACCCGATCCCGTCTGCGATCGCGGCGAACTCTGGTATCTACGGCTCCGGACGAGCCGATGCCCTTG
ACGATTTTGACTTGGACATGTTGGGTTCTGACGCTTTGGATGACTTTGATCTTGATATGCTTGGTTCCGA
CGCTCTAGATGATTTCGACTTGGATATGCTGGGATCCGATGCCTTGGACGATTTCGACTTGGATATGTTG
ATCAACTGAGCTTCTGTTTAATTCTGTAGGATAAACGAAATAACTGTATCTTTATAATCATCCTTAAGAT
AGCCCTGGACTCGTCAGACATTAGTTCGCGCACATTATTTTCCTCCACTGTCTGCAAACAGCCACACGGC
ATTTCCCTCTCTAGTTTCATTTATCAAAGTAGCACAACACGCTAATTGGAGGATCCTTTTTTGTAGAAAT
GTCTTGGTGTCCTCGTCCAATCAGGTAGCCATCTCTGAAATATCTGGCTCCGTTGCAACTCCGAACGACC
TGCTGGCAACGTAAAATTCTCCGGGGTAAAACTTAAATGTGGAGTAATGGAACCAGAAACGTCTCTTCCC
TTCTCTCTCCTTCCACCGCCCGTTACCGTCCCTAGGAAATTTTACTCTGCTGGAGAGCTTCTTCTACGGC
CCCCTTGCAGCAATGCTCTTCCCAGCATTACGTTGCGGGTAAAACGGAGGTCGTGTACCCGACCTAGCAG
CCCAGGGATGGAAAAGTCCCGGCCGTCGCTGGCAATAATAGCGGGCGGACGCATGTCATGAGATTATTGG
AAACCACCAGAATCGAATATAAAAGGCGAACACCTTTCCCAATTTTGGTTTCTCCTGACCCAAAGACTTT
AAATTTAATTTATTTGTCCCTATTTCAATCAATTGAACAACTATCAAAACACCATGAAGAGCCTGATGAG
TCCGTGAGGACGAAACGAGTAAGCTCGTCGCTCTTGAGGCTGGATTTTTGTTTTAGAGCTAGAAATAGCA
AGTTAAAATAAGGCTAGTCCGTTATCAACTTGAAAAAGTGGCACCGAGTCGGTGCGCGCACATGAGGATC
ACCCATGTGCTTTTGGCCGGCATGGTCCCAGCCTCCTCGCTGGCGCCGGCTGGGCAACATGCTTCGGCAT
GGCGAATGGGACAGCTTTGGACTGCTTTTAGTGTACATCTGATAATATAGTACTACCACGTATGATAATG
TAGAGAATAGGCTTCCTTGTCGAGTGTGTTTGCAGTTTTCTTGAGTTTCAAGGTTTAAATGCTGGTATAT
TAGTTCATCGAAGGTTTCAGCCAATAGCACCTTAAATCAATCAAACTAATTCGACTCTTACGAAAGAGCC
TACTGTGTTTAGTATCGAAGTCGTTTACCTTTCATGTTGAATAGCTTCCTCTCTGACCCTAACATTTCAA
GATCCTCCTAAAGTTACCCGGATTGTGAAATTCTAATGATCCACCTGCCCAATGCATTTTTTCTTTATTC
AGTTTACCTTTTTTACCTAATATACGAGCTTGTTAAAGTAAGTGGCACTGCAATACTAGGCTTATTGTTG
ATATTATGATGAATCGTTTTCACAAACTTGATTTCCTGTGAACTCACCATGTACTAAGGAAAAAAACATG
CATCACCATCTGAATATTTGACCGCTAGCTCATGGACATGGAGGCCCAGAATACCCTCCTTGACAGTCTT
GACGTGCGCAGCTCAGGGGCATGATGTGACTGTCGCCCGTACATTTAGCCCATACATCCCCATGTATAAT
CATTTGCATCCATACATTTTGATGGCCGCACGGCGCGAAGCAAAAATTACGGCTCCTCGCTGCAGACCTG
CGAGCAGGGAAACGCTCCCCTCACAGACGCGTTGAATTGTCCCCACGCCGCGCCCCTGTAGAGAAATATA
AAAGGTTAGGATTTGCCACTGAGGTTCTTCTTTCATATACTTCCTTTTAAAATCTTGCTAGGATACAGTT
CTCACATCACATCCGAACATAAACAACCATGGGTACCACTCTTGACGACACGGCTTACCGGTACCGCACC
AGTGTCCCGGGGGACGCCGAGGCCATCGAGGCACTGGATGGGTCCTTCACCACCGACACCGTTTTTCGCG
TCACCGCCACCGGGGACGGCTTCACCCTGCGGGAGGTGCCGGTGGACCCGCCCCTGACCAAGGTGTTCCC
CGACGACGAATCGGACGACGAATCGGACGACGGGGAGGACGGCGACCCGGACTCCCGGACGTTCGTCGCG
TACGGGGACGACGGCGACCTGGCGGGCTTCGTGGTCGTCTCGTACTCCGGCTGGAACCGCCGGCTGACCG
TCGAGGACATCGAGGTCGCCCCGGAGCACCGGGGGCACGGGGTCGGGCGCGCGTTGATGGGGCTCGCGAC
GGAGTTCGCCCGCGAGCGGGGCGCCGGGCACCTCTGGCTGGAGGTCACCAACGTCAACGCACCGGCGATC
CACGCGTACCGGCGGATGGGGTTCACCCTCTGCGGCCTGGACACCGCCCTGTACGACGGCACCGCCTCGG
ACGGCGAGCAGGCGCTCTACATGAGCATGCCCTGCCCCTAATCAGTACTGACAATAAAAAGATTCTTGTT
TTCAAGAACTTGTCATTTGTATAGTTTTTTTATATTGTAGTTGTTCTATTTTAATCAAATGTTAGCGTGA
TTTATATTTTTTTTCGCCTCGACATCATCTGCCCAGATGCGAAGTTAAGTGCGCAGAAAGTAATATCATG
CGTCAATCGTATGTGAATGCTGGTCGCTATACTGGCTTCATACCCAGCATTGACCTTTGGTATGAGCATC
TGAAAAACAACCAGGTGTTGCAAAGTTAAACATCCTTCTTTGTTCATATAGAACCCACTATTCATGGTAC
TCCCCAATCGAATTTCACATTCTGGTTTTGAAATTACACACCACGTTAGCTTATAAGATTTCATATAACT
TATTGATATACGGTTTCCATTGTTCGAATAGTTGAGGTTGTATGTAATTCGATTGAAGGGGCCATTTTTG
TTTCCTACTTTTCCTGGGAGCTTATCCGATGCGCTTCAAAGCTGGAATTGTAAATATAGAGAAAAAGAAG
GATGTTGTTTTATTCTTGAAAGAGTATAATTTTACTTCTAGCAACTCTCCCACTTCGCTTGACTTCATTT
ATTTCTTGGGCACATAGGCGTAGTAATCTAGACCAACAGATAATTTGCCGGAATGATATAGCGATTGGAA
AATGAACTGAAATTTTTTGCTGTCTTTCAATTTGACGGGCAGTTCATCAGGCGCGCCGTGACCGACCATA
TAAATACGTTGAGAATGTTATTCTTCCTCGTAGTTGAAGTGGCTTCATAATTTCAGAACTCAATAGATAA
ACTAGGATGTTTTAAAGCAATTAATGCTCACAAGTAAGGAGCGACTCTCTTGCTTTTCGAATACTAAAAG
TATCGTCCCAACCCAGAAAAAAAGACCTCTTAACTGCAAAATAAACTCTATATATTTCTTCTAAAACAGT
TTCAGGTTGGATAGTATCGCATTCTCATCACTTCTAACTAGTAGGCCATGAGATATATTAACGTTTACTT
GAGTTCTAAGTTCTCCGAATTAGATGCACAGCACAAACAAGATTAGGTTTCACTTGGTACAAAATACGAA
CAGAGTTTAAGGTCGTAATTTCATTTCGTTATTGATCCCCACAATCTATTCTTATCACAGTCATCAGATA
GTCGCGAAAAAGCATGCAGAAAAGGGGGTCGTCCCTATCTAAGTTGTAGCATTACAACAAATATGAC
Features (pLannotate 1.2.2; 14 found; start..end, strand, type, name):
     62..650     -  rep_origin     ori: high-copy-number ColE1/pMB1/pBR322/pUC origin of replication
   1303..1368    +  CDS            3xFLAG: three tandem FLAG® epitope tags, followed by an enterokinase cleavage site
   1372..5475    +  CDS            Cas9: Cas9 (Csn1) endonuclease from the Streptococcus pyogenes Type II CRISPR/Cas system generates RNA-guided double strand breaks in DNA
   5997..6284    +  CDS            MEP1 (fragment): MEP1_YEAST - Also known as AMT1. Experimental evidence at protein level: Swiss-Prot protein existence level 1. Transporter for ammonium (both charged and uncharged NH3 and NH4) to use as a nitrogen source. Can also transport methylamine. The affinity of MEP1 is about twenty times lower than that of MEP2. MEP3 has the lowest affinity. From Saccharomyces cerevisiae (strain ATCC 204508 / S288c) (Baker's yeast).
   6726..7115    +  CDS            CAPSD_BPMS2: Experimental evidence at protein level: Swiss-Prot protein existence level 1. Acts as a translational repressor of viral replicase synthesis late in infection. This latter function is the result of capsid protein interaction with an RNA hairpin which contains the replicase ribosome-binding site. From Escherichia phage MS2 (Bacteriophage MS2).
   7134..7160    +  CDS            VP48 (fragment): 3 tandem repeats of the minimal activation domain of herpes simplex virus VP16 (Cheng et al., 2013)
   7218..7243    +  CDS            VP160 (fragment): 10 tandem repeats of the minimal activation domain of herpes simplex virus VP16 (Cheng et al., 2013)
   7478..7954    +  promoter       GAP promoter: promoter for Pichia pastoris glyceraldehyde-3-phosphate dehydrogenase
   7973..7996    +  misc_RNA       sTRSV HHRz (fragment): hammerhead ribozyme from the tobacco ringspot virus satellite RNA (Khvorova et al., 2003)
   8030..8105    +  misc_RNA       gRNA scaffold: guide RNA scaffold for the Streptococcus pyogenes CRISPR/Cas9 system
   8110..8128    +  misc_RNA       MS2 stem loop: stem loop that binds the bacteriophage MS2 coat protein
   8715..9058    +  promoter       TEF promoter: Ashbya gossypii TEF promoter
   9065..9629    +  CDS            NrsR (fragment): nourseothricin acetyltransferase; Streptomyces noursei nat1; confers resistance to nourseothricin
   9637..9834    +  terminator     TEF terminator: Ashbya gossypii TEF terminator
