[The description below was written by a language model from this plasmid's Addgene catalogue record and pLannotate feature annotations shown in this document.]
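Description:
THI VP64 pGAP T3 is a 10.8 kb yeast expression plasmid for CRISPR/RNA-scaffold-based transcriptional regulation in Pichia pastoris, built on the BB3rN_AD backbone. It replicates in E. coli at high copy from a ColE1/pUC-type origin. Selection relies on a nourseothricin acetyltransferase gene flanked by the Ashbya gossypii TEF promoter and terminator, and the record lists nourseothricin as the bacterial selection as well. No yeast replication origin is annotated, and the record does not state how the plasmid is maintained or integrated in Pichia.

The payload consists of three expression units. The first places a nuclease-dead Streptococcus pyogenes Cas9 under the pTEF2 promoter, with an N-terminal 3xFLAG tag and, according to the construct name, an SV40 nuclear localisation signal. The annotation software labels this ORF simply as Cas9, so the inactivating mutations are known only from the catalogue description. The second unit uses the pPOR1 promoter to express the bacteriophage MS2 coat protein fused to the VP64 activation domain, made of tandem VP16 minimal repeats, and an SV40 NLS. The third unit uses the Pichia GAP (Pol II) promoter to transcribe a guide RNA directed at site T3 in the THI11 promoter. A hammerhead ribozyme lies upstream of the guide, presumably to release a defined 5′ end from the Pol II transcript, and the Cas9 scaffold is extended with an MS2 stem loop. A short hit to S. cerevisiae MEP1 lies between the first two units and is probably an annotation artefact within regulatory sequence.

In use, dCas9 carries the guide to the THI11 promoter and the MS2 hairpin recruits MS2-VP64, so the scaffold RNA specifies both the target and the activating function. The construct serves to tune THI11 promoter-driven transcription without cutting DNA.
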