Addgene plasmid #161490: THI VP64 pGAP T3
Purpose: CRISPR/RNA scaffold based transcription regulation in Pichia pastoris BB3rN_pTEF2_dCAS9(3xFLAG_SV40NLS)_pPOR1_MS2bind_VP64_SV40NLS_pGAP_THI11_T3_gRNA_MS2
Depositing lab: Brigitte Gasser & Diethard Mattanovich. Depositing organization: Austrian Centre of Industrial Biotechnology. Publication: Fine-Tuning of Transcription in Pichia pastoris Using dCas9 and RNA Scaffolds. Baumschabl M, Prielhofer R, Mattanovich D, Steiger MG. ACS Synth Biol. 2020 Dec 18;9(12):3202-3209. doi: 10.1021/acssynbio.0c00214. Epub 2020 Nov 12. PubMed 33180466.
Backbone
  Vector backbone: Addgene#98552 BB3rN_AD
  Backbone size w/o insert (bp): 3000
  Total vector size (bp): 10847
  Vector type: Yeast Expression
Growth in bacteria
  Bacterial resistance: Nourseothricin (clonNat), 50 μg/mL
  Growth temperature: 37°C
  Growth strain: DH5alpha
  Copy number: High Copy
Gene/Insert 1
  Gene/Insert name: dCAS9
  Promoter: pTEF2
  Cloning method: Unknown
  Sequencing primers: 5′ gaggtatgtaggcggtgcta; 3′ GTACTGTGTCGTGAAGGC
Gene/Insert 2
  Gene/Insert name: MS2-VP64
  Promoter: pPOR1
  Cloning method: Unknown
  Sequencing primers: 5′ GCCTTCACGACACAGTAC; 3′ GACAGTGGAGGAAAATAATGTGC
Gene/Insert 3
  Gene/Insert name: gRNA (Targeting T3 in the THI11 promoter)
  Promoter: pGAP
  Cloning method: Unknown
  Sequencing primers: 5′ GCACATTATTTTCCTCCACTGTC
Terms and licenses: Academic/Nonprofit Terms; Industry Terms: Not Available to Industry
How to cite: THI VP64 pGAP T3 was a gift from Brigitte Gasser & Diethard Mattanovich (Addgene plasmid # 161490 ; http://n2t.net/addgene:161490 ; RRID:Addgene_161490)
